>Addgene plasmid #46494 | pGEX SHP-1(C)-SH2 | depositor full sequence | sequence record 65708 | Full Sequence
ACGTTATCGACTGCACGGTGCACCAATGCTTCTGGCGTCAGGCAGCCATCGGAAGCTGTGGTATGGCTGT
GCAGGTCGTAAATCACTGCATAATTCGTGTCGCTCAAGGCGCACTCCCGTTCTGGATAATGTTTTTTGCG
CCGACATCATAACGGTTCTGGCAAATATTCTGAAATGAGCTGTTGACAATTAATCATCGGCTCGTATAAT
GTGTGGAATTGTGAGCGGATAACAATTTCACACAGGAAACAGTATTCATGTCCCCTATACTAGGTTATTG
GAAAATTAAGGGCCTTGTGCAACCCACTCGACTTCTTTTGGAATATCTTGAAGAAAAATATGAAGAGCAT
TTGTATGAGCGCGATGAAGGTGATAAATGGCGAAACAAAAAGTTTGAATTGGGTTTGGAGTTTCCCAATC
TTCCTTATTATATTGATGGTGATGTTAAATTAACACAGTCTATGGCCATCATACGTTATATAGCTGACAA
GCACAACATGTTGGGTGGTTGTCCAAAAGAGCGTGCAGAGATTTCAATGCTTGAAGGAGCGGTTTTGGAT
ATTAGATACGGTGTTTCGAGAATTGCATATAGTAAAGACTTTGAAACTCTCAAAGTTGATTTTCTTAGCA
AGCTACCTGAAATGCTGAAAATGTTCGAAGATCGTTTATGTCATAAAACATATTTAAATGGTGATCATGT
AACCCATCCTGACTTCATGTTGTATGACGCTCTTGATGTTGTTTTATACATGGACCCAATGTGCCTGGAT
GCGTTCCCAAAATTAGTTTGTTTTAAAAAACGTATTGAAGCTATCCCACAAATTGATAAGTACTTGAAAT
CCAGCAAGTATATAGCATGGCCTTTGCAGGGCTGGCAAGCCACGTTTGGTGGTGGCGACCATCCTCCAAA
ATCGGATCTGGAAGTTCTGTTCCAGGGGCCCCTGGGATCCGGGCGCGCCATGCCCACTAGTGAGAGGTGG
TACCATGGCCACATGTCTGGCGGGCAGGCAGAGACGCTGCTGCAGGCCAAGGGCGAGCCCTGGACGTTTC
TTGTGCGTGAGAGCCTCAGCCAGCCTGGAGACTTCGTGCTTTCTGTGCTCAGTGACCAGCCCAAGGCTGG
CCCAGGCTCCCCGCTCAGGGTCACCCACATCAAGGTCATGTGCGAGGGTGGACGCTACACAGTGGGTGGT
TTGGAGACCTTCGACAGCCTCACGGACCTGGTGGAGCATTTCAAGAAGACGGGGATTGAGGAGGCCTCAG
GCGCCTTTGTCTACCTGCGGCAGCCGTACTATGCCACGAGGTTAATTAACGAATTCCCGGGTCGACTCGA
GCGGCCGCATCGTGACTGACTGACGATCTGCCTCGCGCGTTTCGGTGATGACGGTGAAAACCTCTGACAC
ATGCAGCTCCCGGAGACGGTCACAGCTTGTCTGTAAGCGGATGCCGGGAGCAGACAAGCCCGTCAGGGCG
CGTCAGCGGGTGTTGGCGGGTGTCGGGGCGCAGCCATGACCCAGTCACGTAGCGATAGCGGAGTGTATAA
TTCTTGAAGACGAAAGGGCCTCGTGATACGCCTATTTTTATAGGTTAATGTCATGATAATAATGGTTTCT
TAGACGTCAGGTGGCACTTTTCGGGGAAATGTGCGCGGAACCCCTATTTGTTTATTTTTCTAAATACATT
CAAATATGTATCCGCTCATGAGACAATAACCCTGATAAATGCTTCAATAATATTGAAAAAGGAAGAGTAT
GAGTATTCAACATTTCCGTGTCGCCCTTATTCCCTTTTTTGCGGCATTTTGCCTTCCTGTTTTTGCTCAC
CCAGAAACGCTGGTGAAAGTAAAAGATGCTGAAGATCAGTTGGGTGCACGAGTGGGTTACATCGAACTGG
ATCTCAACAGCGGTAAGATCCTTGAGAGTTTTCGCCCCGAAGAACGTTTTCCAATGATGAGCACTTTTAA
AGTTCTGCTATGTGGCGCGGTATTATCCCGTGTTGACGCCGGGCAAGAGCAACTCGGTCGCCGCATACAC
TATTCTCAGAATGACTTGGTTGAGTACTCACCAGTCACAGAAAAGCATCTTACGGATGGCATGACAGTAA
GAGAATTATGCAGTGCTGCCATAACCATGAGTGATAACACTGCGGCCAACTTACTTCTGACAACGATCGG
AGGACCGAAGGAGCTAACCGCTTTTTTGCACAACATGGGGGATCATGTAACTCGCCTTGATCGTTGGGAA
CCGGAGCTGAATGAAGCCATACCAAACGACGAGCGTGACACCACGATGCCTGCAGCAATGGCAACAACGT
TGCGCAAACTATTAACTGGCGAACTACTTACTCTAGCTTCCCGGCAACAATTAATAGACTGGATGGAGGC
GGATAAAGTTGCAGGACCACTTCTGCGCTCGGCCCTTCCGGCTGGCTGGTTTATTGCTGATAAATCTGGA
GCCGGTGAGCGTGGGTCTCGCGGTATCATTGCAGCACTGGGGCCAGATGGTAAGCCCTCCCGTATCGTAG
TTATCTACACGACGGGGAGTCAGGCAACTATGGATGAACGAAATAGACAGATCGCTGAGATAGGTGCCTC
ACTGATTAAGCATTGGTAACTGTCAGACCAAGTTTACTCATATATACTTTAGATTGATTTAAAACTTCAT
TTTTAATTTAAAAGGATCTAGGTGAAGATCCTTTTTGATAATCTCATGACCAAAATCCCTTAACGTGAGT
TTTCGTTCCACTGAGCGTCAGACCCCGTAGAAAAGATCAAAGGATCTTCTTGAGATCCTTTTTTTCTGCG
CGTAATCTGCTGCTTGCAAACAAAAAAACCACCGCTACCAGCGGTGGTTTGTTTGCCGGATCAAGAGCTA
CCAACTCTTTTTCCGAAGGTAACTGGCTTCAGCAGAGCGCAGATACCAAATACTGTCCTTCTAGTGTAGC
CGTAGTTAGGCCACCACTTCAAGAACTCTGTAGCACCGCCTACATACCTCGCTCTGCTAATCCTGTTACC
AGTGGCTGCTGCCAGTGGCGATAAGTCGTGTCTTACCGGGTTGGACTCAAGACGATAGTTACCGGATAAG
GCGCAGCGGTCGGGCTGAACGGGGGGTTCGTGCACACAGCCCAGCTTGGAGCGAACGACCTACACCGAAC
TGAGATACCTACAGCGTGAGCTATGAGAAAGCGCCACGCTTCCCGAAGGGAGAAAGGCGGACAGGTATCC
GGTAAGCGGCAGGGTCGGAACAGGAGAGCGCACGAGGGAGCTTCCAGGGGGAAACGCCTGGTATCTTTAT
AGTCCTGTCGGGTTTCGCCACCTCTGACTTGAGCGTCGATTTTTGTGATGCTCGTCAGGGGGGCGGAGCC
TATGGAAAAACGCCAGCAACGCGGCCTTTTTACGGTTCCTGGCCTTTTGCTGGCCTTTTGCTCACATGTT
CTTTCCTGCGTTATCCCCTGATTCTGTGGATAACCGTATTACCGCCTTTGAGTGAGCTGATACCGCTCGC
CGCAGCCGAACGACCGAGCGCAGCGAGTCAGTGAGCGAGGAAGCGGAAGAGCGCCTGATGCGGTATTTTC
TCCTTACGCATCTGTGCGGTATTTCACACCGCATAAATTCCGACACCATCGAATGGTGCAAAACCTTTCG
CGGTATGGCATGATAGCGCCCGGAAGAGAGTCAATTCAGGGTGGTGAATGTGAAACCAGTAACGTTATAC
GATGTCGCAGAGTATGCCGGTGTCTCTTATCAGACCGTTTCCCGCGTGGTGAACCAGGCCAGCCACGTTT
CTGCGAAAACGCGGGAAAAAGTGGAAGCGGCGATGGCGGAGCTGAATTACATTCCCAACCGCGTGGCACA
ACAACTGGCGGGCAAACAGTCGTTGCTGATTGGCGTTGCCACCTCCAGTCTGGCCCTGCACGCGCCGTCG
CAAATTGTCGCGGCGATTAAATCTCGCGCCGATCAACTGGGTGCCAGCGTGGTGGTGTCGATGGTAGAAC
GAAGCGGCGTCGAAGCCTGTAAAGCGGCGGTGCACAATCTTCTCGCGCAACGCGTCAGTGGGCTGATCAT
TAACTATCCGCTGGATGACCAGGATGCCATTGCTGTGGAAGCTGCCTGCACTAATGTTCCGGCGTTATTT
CTTGATGTCTCTGACCAGACACCCATCAACAGTATTATTTTCTCCCATGAAGACGGTACGCGACTGGGCG
TGGAGCATCTGGTCGCATTGGGTCACCAGCAAATCGCGCTGTTAGCGGGCCCATTAAGTTCTGTCTCGGC
GCGTCTGCGTCTGGCTGGCTGGCATAAATATCTCACTCGCAATCAAATTCAGCCGATAGCGGAACGGGAA
GGCGACTGGAGTGCCATGTCCGGTTTTCAACAAACCATGCAAATGCTGAATGAGGGCATCGTTCCCACTG
CGATGCTGGTTGCCAACGATCAGATGGCGCTGGGCGCAATGCGCGCCATTACCGAGTCCGGGCTGCGCGT
TGGTGCGGATATCTCGGTAGTGGGATACGACGATACCGAAGACAGCTCATGTTATATCCCGCCGTCAACC
ACCATCAAACAGGATTTTCGCCTGCTGGGGCAAACCAGCGTGGACCGCTTGCTGCAACTCTCTCAGGGCC
AGGCGGTGAAGGGCAATCAGCTGTTGCCCGTCTCACTGGTGAAAAGAAAAACCACCCTGGCGCCCAATAC
GCAAACCGCCTCTCCCCGCGCGTTGGCCGATTCATTAATGCAGCTGGCACGACAGGTTTCCCGACTGGAA
AGCGGGCAGTGAGCGCAACGCAATTAATGTGAGTTAGCTCACTCATTAGGCACCCCAGGCTTTACACTTT
ATGCTTCCGGCTCGTATGTTGTGTGGAATTGTGAGCGGATAACAATTTCACACAGGAAACAGCTATGACC
ATGATTACGGATTCACTGGCCGTCGTTTTACAACGTCGTGACTGGGAAAACCCTGGCGTTACCCAACTTA
ATCGCCTTGCAGCACATCCCCCTTTCGCCAGCTGGCGTAATAGCGAAGAGGCCCGCACCGATCGCCCTTC
CCAACAGTTGCGCAGCCTGAATGGCGAATGGCGCTTTGCCTGGTTTCCGGCACCAGAAGCGGTGCCGGAA
AGCTGGCTGGAGTGCGATCTTCCTGAGGCCGATACTGTCGTCGTCCCCTCAAACTGGCAGATGCACGGTT
ACGATGCGCCCATCTACACCAACGTAACCTATCCCATTACGGTCAATCCGCCGTTTGTTCCCACGGAGAA
TCCGACGGGTTGTTACTCGCTCACATTTAATGTTGATGAAAGCTGGCTACAGGAAGGCCAGACGCGAATT
ATTTTTGATGGCGTTGGAATT
Features (pLannotate 1.2.2; 17 found; start..end, strand, type, name):
      6..107     -  CDS            yciV (fragment): RNAAM_ECOLI - Also known as trpH From Escherichia coli (strain K12).
    183..211     +  promoter       tac promoter: strong E. coli promoter; hybrid between the trp and lac UV5 promoters
    219..235     +  protein_bind   lac operator: The lac repressor binds to the lac operator to inhibit transcription in E. coli. This inhibition can be relieved by adding lactose or isopropyl-β-D-thiogalactopyranoside (IPTG). lac repressor encoded by lacI
    258..911     +  CDS            GST26_SCHJA: Experimental evidence at protein level: Swiss-Prot protein existence level 1. GST isoenzymes appear to play a central role in the parasite detoxification system. Other functions are also suspected including a role in increasing the solubility of haematin in the parasite gut. From Schistosoma japonicum (Blood fluke).
    963..1301    +  CDS            PTPN6 (fragment): PTN6_HUMAN - Also known as HCP, PTP1C. Experimental evidence at protein level: Swiss-Prot protein existence level 1. Modulates signaling by tyrosine phosphorylated cell surface receptors such as KIT and the EGF receptor/EGFR. The SH2 regions may interact with other cellular components to modulate its own phosphatase activity against interacting substrates. Together with MTUS1, induces UBE2V2 expression upon angiotensin II stimulation. Plays a key role in hematopoiesis. From Homo sapiens (Human).
   1358..1397    +  CDS            rop (fragment): Rop protein, which maintains plasmids at low copy number; rop
   1499..1539    +  misc_feature   bom (fragment): basis of mobility region from pBR322
   1644..1748    +  promoter       AmpR promoter: bla
   1749..2609    +  CDS            AmpR: β-lactamase; bla; confers resistance to ampicillin, carbenicillin, and related antibiotics
   2780..3368    +  rep_origin     ori: high-copy-number ColE1/pMB1/pBR322/pUC origin of replication
   3554..3605    -  misc_feature   bom (fragment): basis of mobility region from pBR322
   3612..3689    +  promoter       lacIq promoter: lacI (mutant); In the lacIq allele, a single base change in the promoter boosts expression of the lacI gene about 10-fold.
   3690..4772    +  CDS            lacI: lac repressor; lacI; The lac repressor binds to the lac operator to inhibit transcription in E. coli. This inhibition can be relieved by adding lactose or isopropyl-β-D-thiogalactopyranoside (IPTG).
   4785..4806    +  protein_bind   CAP binding site: CAP binding activates transcription in the presence of cAMP. E. coli catabolite activator protein
   4821..4851    +  promoter       lac promoter: promoter for the E. coli lac operon
   4859..4875    +  protein_bind   lac operator: The lac repressor binds to the lac operator to inhibit transcription in E. coli. This inhibition can be relieved by adding lactose or isopropyl-β-D-thiogalactopyranoside (IPTG). lac repressor encoded by lacI
   4895..5068    +  CDS            lacZα: LacZα fragment of β-galactosidase; lacZ fragment
