[The description below was written by a language model from this plasmid's Addgene catalogue record and pLannotate feature annotations shown in this document.]
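Description:
pGEX SHP-1(C)-SH2 is a bacterial expression plasmid built on the pGEX6P1 backbone for producing the C-terminal SH2 domain of human SHP-1 (PTPN6) as a glutathione S-transferase fusion in E. coli. The insert, about 372 bp covering amino acids 105–217 of the phosphatase, was cloned between the BamHI and EcoRI sites, both of which are retained. It sits in frame downstream of the Schistosoma japonicum GST coding sequence and a PreScission protease recognition site carried by the backbone, so the GST moiety can be used for glutathione-affinity capture and then cleaved off if the free domain is wanted. The depositor gives the fusion protein's mass as roughly 38.4 kDa.

Expression is driven by the tac promoter, a strong trp/lac hybrid, followed by a lac operator. The plasmid also carries lacI under the lacIq promoter, which supplies enough repressor to keep transcription off until it is induced with IPTG. Propagation relies on a ColE1/pBR322-type origin and selection on the β-lactamase gene conferring ampicillin resistance. The feature annotation labels the origin generically as high copy, whereas the catalogue entry lists the plasmid as low copy. The remaining annotated pieces (fragments of rop, bom and yciV, plus a lac promoter/operator and lacZα segment downstream of lacI) are backbone remnants rather than functional parts of the design. The annotated full sequence is 5,341 nt, consistent with the stated backbone plus insert.

The associated publication concerns high-throughput phosphotyrosine profiling with SH2 domains, so this construct most likely serves as a source of a purified GST-tagged SH2 probe for detecting or characterising tyrosine-phosphorylated binding partners.
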