Addgene plasmid #46494: pGEX SHP-1(C)-SH2
Depositing lab: Bruce Mayer. Depositing organization: University of Connecticut Health Center. Publication: High-throughput phosphotyrosine profiling using SH2 domains. Machida K, Thompson CM, Dierck K, Jablonowski K, Karkkainen S, Liu B, Zhang H, Nash PD, Newman DK, Nollau P, Pawson T, Renkema GH, Saksela K, Schiller MR, Shin DG, Mayer BJ. Mol Cell. 2007 Jun 22;26(6):899-915. 10.1016/j.molcel.2007.05.031 PubMed 17588523.
Backbone
  Vector backbone: pGEX6P1
  Backbone manufacturer: GE Healthcare Biosciences
  Backbone size w/o insert (bp): 4900
  Vector type: Bacterial Expression
Growth in bacteria
  Bacterial resistance: Ampicillin, 100 μg/mL
  Growth temperature: 37°C
  Growth strain: DH5alpha
  Copy number: Low Copy
Gene/Insert
  Gene/Insert name: SHP-1(C) (alt names: PTPN6(C); HCP; HCPH; SHP1; SHP-1; HPTP1C; PTP-1C; SHP-1L; SH-PTP1; PTPN6)
  Species: H. sapiens (human)
  Insert size (bp): 372
  Mutation: contains amino acids 105-217
  Entrez Gene: PTPN6 (a.k.a. HCP, HCPH, HPTP1C, PTP-1C, SH-PTP1, SHP-1, SHP-1L, SHP1)
  Promoter: Tac
  Tag / fusion protein: GST (N terminal on backbone); PreScission (N terminal on backbone)
  Cloning method: Restriction Enzyme; 5′ cloning site BamHI (not destroyed); 3′ cloning site EcoRI (not destroyed)
  Sequencing primers: 5′ pGEX-5; 3′ pGEX-3
Terms and licenses: Academic/Nonprofit Terms; Industry Terms: Not Available to Industry
Depositor comments: The molecular weight of the GST fusion protein is approximately 38.4 kDa
How to cite: pGEX SHP-1(C)-SH2 was a gift from Bruce Mayer (Addgene plasmid # 46494 ; http://n2t.net/addgene:46494 ; RRID:Addgene_46494)
