>Addgene plasmid #46494 | pGEX SHP-1(C)-SH2 | depositor partial sequence | sequence record 65709 | Insert sequence
GGATCCGGGCGCGCCATGCCCACTAGTGAGAGGTGGTACCATGGCCACATGTCTGGCGGGCAGGCAGAGA
CGCTGCTGCAGGCCAAGGGCGAGCCCTGGACGTTTCTTGTGCGTGAGAGCCTCAGCCAGCCTGGAGACTT
CGTGCTTTCTGTGCTCAGTGACCAGCCCAAGGCTGGCCCAGGCTCCCCGCTCAGGGTCACCCACATCAAG
GTCATGTGCGAGGGTGGACGCTACACAGTGGGTGGTTTGGAGACCTTCGACAGCCTCACGGACCTGGTGG
AGCATTTCAAGAAGACGGGGATTGAGGAGGCCTCAGGCGCCTTTGTCTACCTGCGGCAGCCGTACTATGC
CACGAGGTTAATTAACGAATTC
