>Addgene plasmid #46494 | pGEX SHP-1(C)-SH2 | addgene partial sequence | sequence record 66702 | pGEX5
TCGGATCTGGAGTTCTGTTCCAGGGGCCCCTGGGATCCGGGCGCGCCATGCCCACTAGTGAGAGGTGGTA
CCATGGCCACATGTCTGGCGGGCAGGCAGAGACGCTGCTGCAGGCCAAGGGCGAGCCCTGGACGTTTCTT
GTGCGTGAGAGCCTCAGCCAGCCTGGAGACTTCGTGCTTTCTGTGCTCAGTGACCAGCCCAAGGCTGGCC
CAGGCTCCCCGCTCAGGGTCACCCACATCAAGGTCATGTGCGAGGGTGGACGCTACACAGTGGGTGGTTT
GGAGACCTTCGACAGCCTCACGGACCTGGTGGAGCATTTCAAGAAGACGGGGATTGAGGAGGCCTCAGGC
GCCTTTGTCTACCTGCGGCAGCCGTACTATGCCACGAGGTTAATTAACGAATTCCCGGGTCGACTCGAGC
GGCCGCATCGTGACTGACTGACGATCTGCCTCGCGCGTTTCGGTGATGACGGTGAAAACCTCTGACACAT
GCAGCTCCCGGAGACGGTCACAGCTTGTCTGTAAGCGGATGCCGGGAGCAGACAAGCCCGTCAGGGCGCG
TCAGCGGGTGTTGGCGGGTGTCGGGGCGCAGCCATGACCCAGTCACGTAGCGATAGCGGAGTGTATAATT
CTTGAAGACGAAAGGGCCTCGTGATACGCCTATTTTTATAGGTTAATGTCATGATAATAATGGTTTCTTA
GACGTCAGGTGGCACTTTTCGGGGAAATGTGCGCGGAACCCCTATTTGTTTATTTTTCTAAATACATTCA
AATATGTATCCGCTCATGAGACAATAACCCTGATAAATGCTTCAATAATATTGAAAAAGGAAGAGTATGA
GTATTCAACA
